Addgene plasmid #164959: pENTR-D-TOPO-kcnn3
Purpose: Zebrafish kcnn3 gene CDS
Depositing lab: GuangJun Zhang. Depositing organization: Purdue University. Publication: Phylogenetic and developmental analyses indicate complex functions of Calcium-Activated Potassium Channels in zebrafish embryonic development. Silic MR, Black MM, Zhang G. Dev Dyn. 2021 Mar 16. doi: 10.1002/dvdy.329. PubMed 33728688.
Backbone
  Vector backbone: pENTR-D-TOPO
  Backbone manufacturer: Invitrogen
  Backbone size w/o insert (bp): 2580
  Total vector size (bp): 4896
  Vector type: PCR cloning vector
Growth in bacteria
  Bacterial resistance: Kanamycin, 50 μg/mL
  Growth temperature: 37°C
  Growth strain: DH5alpha
  Copy number: High Copy
Gene/Insert
  Gene/Insert name: kcnn3 (alt name: si:dkey-45h18.1)
  Species: D. rerio (zebrafish)
  Insert size (bp): 2316
  Entrez Gene: kcnn3 (a.k.a. si:dkey-45h18.1)
  Cloning method: TOPO Cloning
  Sequencing primers: 5′ M13F; 3′ M13R
Terms and licenses: Academic/Nonprofit Terms; Industry Terms: Not Available to Industry
How to cite: pENTR-D-TOPO-kcnn3 was a gift from GuangJun Zhang (Addgene plasmid # 164959 ; http://n2t.net/addgene:164959 ; RRID:Addgene_164959)
