[The description below was written by a language model from this plasmid's Addgene catalogue record and pLannotate feature annotations shown in this document.]
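Description:
pENTR-D-TOPO-kcnn3 is a Gateway entry clone carrying the coding sequence of zebrafish (Danio rerio) kcnn3, also known as si:dkey-45h18.1. The insert of about 2.3 kb was placed by directional TOPO cloning into the commercial pENTR-D-TOPO backbone, giving a plasmid of roughly 4.9 kb. It is propagated in E. coli from a high-copy ColE1/pUC-type origin and selected with kanamycin through an aph(3')-Ia resistance gene. The rrnB T1 and T2 terminators lie upstream of the cloning region, where they limit read-through transcription from the backbone into the insert. The short lacZα and lacI matches in the annotation are backbone fragments rather than functional genes.

The kcnn3 open reading frame lies between attL1 and attL2 and spans the numbering origin of the sequence record. The automated annotation labels it by similarity to human KCNN3, but the catalogue record identifies the insert as the zebrafish orthologue. KCNN3 encodes a small-conductance, voltage-independent potassium channel that is activated by intracellular calcium and whose activation leads to membrane hyperpolarization.

The entry vector has no promoter positioned to express the gene in eukaryotic cells. A T7 promoter sits just outside attL2, facing the 3′ end of the coding sequence, so it would be expected to yield antisense transcripts, such as probes for in situ hybridization, although the record does not state this use. The attL sites allow LR Clonase-mediated transfer of the coding sequence into attR-containing destination vectors for expression or transgenesis. The associated publication concerns the phylogeny and developmental roles of calcium-activated potassium channels in zebrafish embryos.
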