Features (pLannotate 1.2.2; 10 found; start..end, strand, type, name):
    184..283     -  protein_bind   attL1: mutant version of attL; recombination site for the Gateway® LR reaction LR Clonase™
    299..335     +  CDS            lacZα (fragment): LacZα fragment of β-galactosidase; lacZ fragment
    382..425     -  terminator     rrnB T1 terminator: Escherichia coli rrnB; transcription terminator T1 from the E. coli rrnB gene
    557..584     +  terminator     rrnB T2 terminator: transcription terminator T2 from the E. coli rrnB gene
    639..731     -  CDS            lacI (fragment): lac repressor; lacI; The lac repressor binds to the lac operator to inhibit transcription in E. coli. This inhibition can be relieved by adding lactose or isopropyl-β-D-thiogalactopyranoside (IPTG).
    914..1502    -  rep_origin     ori: high-copy-number ColE1/pMB1/pBR322/pUC origin of replication
   1649..2458    -  CDS            KanR: aminoglycoside phosphotransferase; aph(3')-Ia; confers resistance to kanamycin in bacteria or G418 (Geneticin®) in eukaryotes
   2592..2610    +  promoter       T7 promoter: promoter for bacteriophage T7 RNA polymerase
   2628..2727    +  protein_bind   attL2: mutant version of attL; recombination site for the Gateway® LR reaction LR Clonase™
   2747..154     -  CDS            KCNN3 (across the origin): KCNN3_HUMAN - Also known as K3. Experimental evidence at protein level: Swiss-Prot protein existence level 1. Forms a voltage-independent potassium channel activated by intracellular calcium (PubMed:31155282). Activation is followed by membrane hyperpolarization. Thought to regulate neuronal excitability by contributing to the slow component of synaptic afterhyperpolarization. The channel is blocked by apamin. From Homo sapiens (Human).
>Addgene plasmid #164959 | pENTR-D-TOPO-kcnn3 | addgene full sequence | sequence record 327048 | Addgene NGS Result
GCTCCAGGCTGCTGTTCCCTCCCGTGTGATTCGAGTGGTTGGTCCCAGGGTAGTTGCCAGAGAGGGAGGC
ATGGGAAATACCACCGAGAGGGAGGGGCAGACGCTGCTCTTCGTCTTCACTCCCGCTGAGAAGGGCCAGA
TTTAGAGAGGGAGGGGGATCCATGGTGAAGGGGGCGGCCGCGGAGCCTGCTTTTTTGTACAAAGTTGGCA
TTATAAAAAAGCATTGCTCATCAATTTGTTGCAACGAACAGGTCACTATCAGTCAAAATAAAATCATTAT
TTGGGGCCCGAGCTTAAGACTGGCCGTCGTTTTACAACGTCGTGACTGGGAAAACATCCATGCTAGCGTT
AACGCGAGAGTAGGGAACTGCCAGGCATCAAATAAAACGAAAGGCTCAGTCGGAAGACTGGGCCTTTCGT
TTTATCTGTTGTTTGTCGGTGAACGCTCTCCTGAGTAGGACAAATCCGCCGGGAGCGGATTTGAACGTTG
TGAAGCAACGGCCCGGAGGGTGGCGGGCAGGACGCCCGCCATAAACTGCCAGGCATCAAACTAAGCAGAA
GGCCATCCTGACGGATGGCCTTTTTGCGTTTCTACAAACTCTTCCTGGCTAGCGGTACGCGTATTAATTG
CGTTGCGCTCACTGCCCGCTTTCCAGTCGGGAAACCTGTCGTGCCAGCTGCATTAATGAATCGGCCAACG
CGCGGGGAGAGGCGGTTTGCGTATTGGGCGCTCTTCCGCTTCCTCGCTCACTGACTCGCTGCGCTCGGTC
GTTCGGCTGCGGCGAGCGGTATCAGCTCACTCAAAGGCGGTAATACGGTTATCCACAGAATCAGGGGATA
ACGCAGGAAAGAACATGTGAGCAAAAGGCCAGCAAAAGGCCAGGAACCGTAAAAAGGCCGCGTTGCTGGC
GTTTTTCCATAGGCTCCGCCCCCCTGACGAGCATCACAAAAATCGACGCTCAAGTCAGAGGTGGCGAAAC
CCGACAGGACTATAAAGATACCAGGCGTTTCCCCCTGGAAGCTCCCTCGTGCGCTCTCCTGTTCCGACCC
TGCCGCTTACCGGATACCTGTCCGCCTTTCTCCCTTCGGGAAGCGTGGCGCTTTCTCATAGCTCACGCTG
TAGGTATCTCAGTTCGGTGTAGGTCGTTCGCTCCAAGCTGGGCTGTGTGCACGAACCCCCCGTTCAGCCC
GACCGCTGCGCCTTATCCGGTAACTATCGTCTTGAGTCCAACCCGGTAAGACACGACTTATCGCCACTGG
CAGCAGCCACTGGTAACAGGATTAGCAGAGCGAGGTATGTAGGCGGTGCTACAGAGTTCTTGAAGTGGTG
GCCTAACTACGGCTACACTAGAAGAACAGTATTTGGTATCTGCGCTCTGCTGAAGCCAGTTACCTTCGGA
AAAAGAGTTGGTAGCTCTTGATCCGGCAAACAAACCACCGCTGGTAGCGGTGGTTTTTTTGTTTGCAAGC
AGCAGATTACGCGCAGAAAAAAAGGATCTCAAGAAGATCCTTTGATCTTTTCTACGGGGTCTGACGCTCA
GTGGAACGACGCGTAACTCACGTTAAGGGATTTTGGTCATGAGCTTGCGCCGTCCCGTCAAGTCAGCGTA
ATGCTCTGCCAGTGTTACAACCAATTAACCAATTCTGATTAGAAAAACTCATCGAGCATCAAATGAAACT
GCAATTTATTCATATCAGGATTATCAATACCATATTTTTGAAAAAGCCGTTTCTGTAATGAAGGAGAAAA
CTCACCGAGGCAGTTCCATAGGATGGCAAGATCCTGGTATCGGTCTGCGATTCCGACTCGTCCAACATCA
ATACAACCTATTAATTTCCCCTCGTCAAAAATAAGGTTATCAAGTGAGAAATCACCATGAGTGACGACTG
AATCCGGTGAGAATGGCAAAAGTTTATGCATTTCTTTCCAGACTTGTTCAACAGGCCAGCCATTACGCTC
GTCATCAAAATCACTCGCATCAACCAAACCGTTATTCATTCGTGATTGCGCCTGAGCGAGACGAAATACG
CGATCGCTGTTAAAAGGACAATTACAAACAGGAATCGAATGCAACCGGCGCAGGAACACTGCCAGCGCAT
CAACAATATTTTCACCTGAATCAGGATATTCTTCTAATACCTGGAATGCTGTTTTTCCGGGGATCGCAGT
GGTGAGTAACCATGCATCATCAGGAGTACGGATAAAATGCTTGATGGTCGGAAGAGGCATAAATTCCGTC
AGCCAGTTTAGTCTGACCATCTCATCTGTAACATCATTGGCAACGCTACCTTTGCCATGTTTCAGAAACA
ACTCTGGCGCATCGGGCTTCCCATACAAGCGATAGATTGTCGCACCTGATTGCCCGACATTATCGCGAGC
CCATTTATACCCATATAAATCAGCATCCATGTTGGAATTTAATCGCGGCCTCGACGTTTCCCGTTGAATA
TGGCTCATAACACCCCTTGTATTACTGTTTATGTAAGCAGACAGTTTTATTGTTCATGATGATATATTTT
TATCTTGTGCAATGTAACATCAGAGATTTTGAGACACGGGCCAGAGCTGCCAGGAAACAGCTATGACCAT
GTAATACGACTCACTATAGGGGATATCAGCTGGATGGCAAATAATGATTTTATTTTGACTGATAGTGACC
TGTTCGTTGCAACAAATTGATAAGCAATGCTTTCTTATAATGCCAACTTTGTACAAGAAAGCTGGGTCGG
CGCGCCCACCCTTTCAACAACTGGAGCTGCTGGTGTTGGGACTGTCCTCTGCGGGCTGAGTTGAGGGGAT
GGAGCCTGAGCCGGAGGGGGGGTTGGCTAGAGGCAGGCTGGCAGCAGTGGGTGAGAGCGCGGAGGGCACA
GTGGGGCTCAGAACCTTGGCATCACGCTCACGCAGCAGTTGAACGAGCGCCGCATGCTGGGAGCTGAGCG
TGGCCGACAAGTGAGCGGGCAGAGCATTAAAGCCGGCCGTCAAACGCTCCACCCGCTGCTCCAGACTCAA
CATCTGCCTCTCCAGATCCTCACTTCGGTCGTTCAGCTCTGACATCAGTTCATACATGACGCTCTGCATC
TTTGATAAGTCCACCAATGTATTGGCTTGATCACTGAGTTTTCTCTGCTCCATTTTTACGCTTCGCAATT
GGTGAATGGCTTGAAGGAACTTCCTCTGATGTTTGCGCACACGGGAGTGGTCGATTTTCTTCATCAGCTT
GGTGTGCTTGTAAATCAGCCAAGTCTCTCTGAGAACATTCGCTGCTGCGTTCTTTATCCGTTTGGTGAGC
TGTGTGTCCATCATGAAGTTATGCACATGTTTCTCTGCCTTCGTCAGCTCCAGCTTTCTGGCAACCACAG
CAACAACCAATGCAGTGCAACCTGCTCCCATAATTCCTGTGAGCAGACACACTCCCTTGCCACAGTAGGT
GTGAGGCACCATGTCTCCATATCCAATAGAGAGGAAGGTGATAGAGATGAGCCACATTGCACCCAAAAAA
TTACTGGTCACATCCTGAGCGTCATGGTACCTCTCACACACTCGTACGGTCCAGGCAGCGATGATCCACA
GGGAGATACTGAAGACTAGCAGCACCGTGCCCGGGCATATGGTCATCAGGGTCTTCATCACAAAGCGTGT
GTTAAAGTGCACCTTGTTGAGTGCCCCTATGCTGCGGGAGGAGGCGTCCGTGAAGAGCTTGCTATGTAGC
AGCATGACGCGGGCGATGAGGTAGAGTCTAAGAAACATGGGTACAGACAGCACCATGTCTAGATCTGCCT
CCGCCTGCGAGGGAGCATAGGAGAAGGCCAGTCTCGCCCGCCACATAAACTTGAAGTCCCCGGGCACCGG
GTGAACCGCCGAAACGATCAGCTCCAGAGCGATAAGCAGCACCCTCTCCATGGTCATGGCAATTCGCCAG
TCGTCTGCACCATTGTCGATGACGAAAAGCTGCACCTCTCGAGCATGGTAAGCGATGATTAGTCCAAGAA
GGATGATGGTGGAAAGGCTAATAAGACACTTCAATGCCAGAGAATACATGGAGCTCTTACTGTAGACACC
CCAGGACAGCTCGGTCTCAATCACCATGACAACAATGCCAAACATGCCGAATATGAGGGCATAGTCACTA
AGTCTCTTCCTCTTTTCGAACAGTGCCCTCCTGTGGCCTAGTTTGTAGCCAATGTTCTGATTCTTACGTT
TAGGAGCTTTAGAAGCGGTCCTTCCAGGCCCTCCCGCAGCACCGCCCCTCCTTCCATTAGTCCCGCCCCC
TGCCGCCCCACCGAGCACACTCCTGCTCTCAGAGAGGGCGTGGTTCTGGTGGTAGATGGACATTTGATTG
GCTGAGGCCTCAAGTTCGTAAGCATGTCCATAAGGCGGATCCTCTTTCGAGGAGATAACGATCTCTGGGG
GGTTCTGGGGTTGGGGCTGGCTGTGCTGAGAGGAGGCCGCGGTCACCTGGCTTGTGCTCGCACCACCCTC
TTTGGTGTCACTTCCGCTGTCGGACTCGATGAGATTCCGGCGGGAGGCGCTAAGGCGGCTAAGTGGCTTC
ATCACACCACCGCTGTACTTGCACGAGCTCATGGCGATCTCTGTAAAAGGATTACTGTCCCGCCTGTGCA
CCAGGGGACTGGCCTGCCTGTGCTTACATCCCCTCTCTCGCTCCCGTTCCCGCTCAGTGGAAGGTGAATG
AGAAGAGTAAAACAGAGCATTGTAGACGGGTGAAGTCTCCCCGCTTAAGCTGTGTTGGCTTCCCAAGCAG
GAGGAGAGTGGCGTACTGGTCGGGTGAAGAGCGTTGGGGATTGGTGTGGAAAGCTGGGGTGTTGTGGACA
GGGGCAACTTGGGCAGTGACGCTGGGGGAAGGTTTGGCGTGGTGGGCGATGGAGTGCCATTGAGAC
