>Addgene plasmid #164959 | pENTR-D-TOPO-kcnn3 | depositor partial sequence | sequence record 320434 | M13R
TCAACAACTGGAGCTGCTGGTGTTGGGACTGTCCTCTGCGGGCTGAGTTGAGGGGATGGAGCCTGAGCCG
GAGGGGGGGTTGGCTAGAGGCAGGCTGGCAGCAGTGGGTGAGAGCGCGGAGGGCACAGTGGGGCTCAGAA
CCTTGGCATCACGCTCACGCAGCAGTTGAACGAGCGCCGCATGCTGGGAGCTGAGCGTGGCCGACAAGTG
AGCGGGCAGAGCATTAAAGCCGGCCGTCAAACGCTCCACCCGCTGCTCCAGACTCAACATCTGCCTCTCC
AGATCCTCACTTCGGTCGTTCAGCTCTGACATCAGTTCATACATGACGCTCTGCATCTTTGATAAGTCCA
CCAATGTATTGGCTTGATCACTGAGTTTTCTCTGCTCCATTTTTACGCTTCGCAATTGGTGAATGGCTTG
AAGGAACTTCCTCTGATGTTTGCGCACACGGGAGTGGTCGATTTTCTTCATCAGCTTGGTGTGCTTGTAA
ATCAGCCAAGTCTCTCTGAGAACATTCGCTGCTGCGTTCTTTATCCGTTTGGTGAGCTGTGTGTCCATCA
TGAAGTTATGCACATGTTTCTCTGCCTTCGTCAGCTCCAGCTTTCTGGCAACCACAGCAACAACCAATGC
AGTGCAACCTGCTCCCAT
